>Addgene plasmid #77997 | ADPGK gRNA (BRDN0001487160) | addgene full sequence | sequence record 188802 | Addgene Assembled Sequence
CCCGGGTGCAAAGATGGATAAAGTTTTAAACAGAGAGGAATCTTTGCAGCTAATGGACCTTCTAGGTCTT
GAAAGGAGTGGGAATTGGCTCCGGTGCCCGTCAGTGGGCAGAGCGCACATCGCCCACAGTCCCCGAGAAG
TTGGGGGGAGGGGTCGGCAATTGATCCGGTGCCTAGAGAAGGTGGCGCGGGGTAAACTGGGAAAGTGATG
TCGTGTACTGGCTCCGCCTTTTTCCCGAGGGTGGGGGAGAACCGTATATAAGTGCAGTAGTCGCCGTGAA
CGTTCTTTTTCGCAACGGGTTTGCCGCCAGAACACAGGTAAGTGCCGTGTGTGGTTCCCGCGGGCCTGGC
CTCTTTACGGGTTATGGCCCTTGCGTGCCTTGAATTACTTCCACCTGGCTGCAGTACGTGATTCTTGATC
CCGAGCTTCGGGTTGGAAGTGGGTGGGAGAGTTCGAGGCCTTGCGCTTAAGGAGCCCCTTCGCCTCGTGC
TTGAGTTGAGGCCTGGCCTGGGCGCTGGGGCCGCCGCGTGCGAATCTGGTGGCACCTTCGCGCCTGTCTC
GCTGCTTTCGATAAGTCTCTAGCCATTTAAAATTTTTGATGACCTGCTGCGACGCTTTTTTTCTGGCAAG
ATAGTCTTGTAAATGCGGGCCAAGATCTGCACACTGGTATTTCGGTTTTTGGGGCCGCGGGCGGCGACGG
GGCCCGTGCGTCCCAGCGCACATGTTCGGCGAGGCGGGGCCTGCGAGCGCGGCCACCGAGAATCGGACGG
GGGTAGTCTCAAGCTGGCCGGCCTGCTCTGGTGCCTGGCCTCGCGCCGCCGTGTATCGCCCCGCCCTGGG
CGGCAAGGCTGGCCCGGTCGGCACCAGTTGCGTGAGCGGAAAGATGGCCGCTTCCCGGCCCTGCTGCAGG
GAGCTCAAAATGGAGGACGCGGCGCTCGGGAGAGCGGGCGGGTGAGTCACCCACACAAAGGAAAAGGGCC
TTTCCGTCCTCAGCCGTCGCTTCATGTGACTCCACGGAGTACCGGGCGCCGTCCAGGCACCTCGATTAGT
TCTCGAGCTTTTGGAGTACGTCGTCTTTAGGTTGGGGGGAGGGGTTTTATGCGATGGAGTTTCCCCACAC
TGAGTGGGTGGAGACTGAAGTTAGGCCAGCTTGGCACTTGATGTAATTCTCCTTGGAATTTGCCCTTTTT
GAGTTTGGATCTTGGTTCATTCTCAAGCCTCAGACAGTGGTTCAAAGTTTTTTTCTTCCATTTCAGGTGT
CGTGACGTACGGCCACCATGACCGAGTACAAGCCCACGGTGCGCCTCGCCACCCGCGACGACGTCCCCAG
GGCCGTACGCACCCTCGCCGCCGCGTTCGCCGACTACCCCGCCACGCGCCACACCGTCGATCCGGACCGC
CACATCGAGCGGGTCACCGAGCTGCAAGAACTCTTCCTCACGCGCGTCGGGCTCGACATCGGCAAGGTGT
GGGTCGCGGACGACGGCGCCGCCGTGGCGGTCTGGACCACGCCGGAGAGCGTCGAAGCGGGGGCGGTGTT
CGCCGAGATCGGCCCGCGCATGGCCGAGTTGAGCGGTTCCCGGCTGGCCGCGCAGCAACAGATGGAAGGC
CTCCTGGCGCCGCACCGGCCCAAGGAGCCCGCGTGGTTCCTGGCCACCGTCGGAGTCTCGCCCGACCACC
AGGGCAAGGGTCTGGGCAGCGCCGTCGTGCTCCCCGGAGTGGAGGCGGCCGAGCGCGCCGGGGTGCCCGC
CTTCCTGGAGACCTCCGCGCCCCGCAACCTCCCCTTCTACGAGCGGCTCGGCTTCACCGTCACCGCCGAC
GTCGAGGTGCCCGAAGGACCGCGCACCTGGTGCATGACCCGCAAGCCCGGTGCCTGAACGCGTTAAGTCG
ACAATCAACCTCTGGATTACAAAATTTGTGAAAGATTGACTGGTATTCTTAACTATGTTGCTCCTTTTAC
GCTATGTGGATACGCTGCTTTAATGCCTTTGTATCATGCTATTGCTTCCCGTATGGCTTTCATTTTCTCC
TCCTTGTATAAATCCTGGTTGCTGTCTCTTTATGAGGAGTTGTGGCCCGTTGTCAGGCAACGTGGCGTGG
TGTGCACTGTGTTTGCTGACGCAACCCCCACTGGTTGGGGCATTGCCACCACCTGTCAGCTCCTTTCCGG
GACTTTCGCTTTCCCCCTCCCTATTGCCACGGCGGAACTCATCGCCGCCTGCCTTGCCCGCTGCTGGACA
GGGGCTCGGCTGTTGGGCACTGACAATTCCGTGGTGTTGTCGGGGAAATCATCGTCCTTTCCTTGGCTGC
TCGCCTGTGTTGCCACCTGGATTCTGCGCGGGACGTCCTTCTGCTACGTCCCTTCGGCCCTCAATCCAGC
GGACCTTCCTTCCCGCGGCCTGCTGCCGGCTCTGCGGCCTCTTCCGCGTCTTCGCCTTCGCCCTCAGACG
AGTCGGATCTCCCTTTGGGCCGCCTCCCCGCGTCGACTTTAAGACCAATGACTTACAAGGCAGCTGTAGA
TCTTAGCCACTTTTTAAAAGAAAAGGGGGGACTGGAAGGGCTAATTCACTCCCAACGAAGACAAGATCTG
CTTTTTGCTTGTACTGGGTCTCTCTGGTTAGACCAGATCTGAGCCTGGGAGCTCTCTGGCTAACTAGGGA
ACCCACTGCTTAAGCCTCAATAAAGCTTGCCTTGAGTGCTTCAAGTAGTGTGTGCCCGTCTGTTGTGTGA
CTCTGGTAACTAGAGATCCCTCAGACCCTTTTAGTCAGTGTGGAAAATCTCTAGCAGTACGTATAGTAGT
TCATGTCATCTTATTATTCAGTATTTATAACTTGCAAAGAAATGAATATCAGAGAGTGAGAGGAACTTGT
TTATTGCAGCTTATAATGGTTACAAATAAAGCAATAGCATCACAAATTTCACAAATAAAGCATTTTTTTC
ACTGCATTCTAGTTGTGGTTTGTCCAAACTCATCAATGTATCTTATCATGTCTGGCTCTAGCTATCCCGC
CCCTAACTCCGCCCATCCCGCCCCTAACTCCGCCCAGTTCCGCCCATTCTCCGCCCCATGGCTGACTAAT
TTTTTTTATTTATGCAGAGGCCGAGGCCGCCTCGGCCTCTGAGCTATTCCAGAAGTAGTGAGGAGGCTTT
TTTGGAGGCCTAGGGACGTACCCAATTCGCCCTATAGTGAGTCGTATTACGCGCGCTCACTGGCCGTCGT
TTTACAACGTCGTGACTGGGAAAACCCTGGCGTTACCCAACTTAATCGCCTTGCAGCACATCCCCCTTTC
GCCAGCTGGCGTAATAGCGAAGAGGCCCGCACCGATCGCCCTTCCCAACAGTTGCGCAGCCTGAATGGCG
AATGGG
[124 nt withheld, positions 3367-3490]
C
[91 nt withheld, positions 3492-3582]
A
[49 nt withheld, positions 3584-3632]
CCTTTGACGTTGGAGTCCACGTTCTTT
[37 nt withheld, positions 3660-3696]
ACCCTATCTCGGTCTATTCTTTTGATTTATAAGGGATTTTGCCGATTTCGGCCTATTGGTTAAAAAATGA
GCTGATTTAACAAAAATTTAACGCGAATTTTAACAAAATATTAACGCTTACAATTTAGGTGGCACTTTTC
GGGGAAATGTGCGCGGAACCCCTATTTGTTTATTTTTCTAAATACATTCAAATATGTATCCGCTCATGAG
ACAATAACCCTGATAAATGCTTCAATAATATTGAAAAAGGAAGAGTATGAGTATTCAACATTTCCGTGTC
GCCCTTATTCCCTTTTTTGCGGCATTTTGCCTTCCTGTTTTTGCTCACCCAGAAACGCTGGTGAAAGTAA
AAGATGCTGAAGATCAGTTGGGTGCACGAGTGGGTTACATCGAACTGGATCTCAACAGCGGTAAGATCCT
TGAGAGTTTTCGCCCCGAAGAACGTTTTCCAATGATGAGCACTTTTAAAGTTCTGCTATGTGGCGCGGTA
TTATCCCGTATTGACGCCGGGCAAGAGCAACTCGGTCGCCGCATACACTATTCTCAGAATGACTTGGTTG
AGTACTCACCAGTCACAGAAAAGCATCTTACGGATGGCATGACAGTAAGAGAATTATGCAGTGCTGCCAT
AACCATGAGTGATAACACTGCGGCCAACTTACTTCTGACAACGATCGGAGGACCGAAGGAGCTAACCGCT
TTTTTGCACAACATGGGGGATCATGTAACTCGCCTTGATCGTTGGGAACCGGAGCTGAATGAAGCCATAC
CAAACGACGAGCGTGACACCACGATGCCTGTAGCAATGGCAACAACGTTGCGCAAACTATTAACTGGCGA
ACTACTTACTCTAGCTTCCCGGCAACAATTAATAGACTGGATGGAGGCGGATAAAGTTGCAGGACCACTT
CTGCGCTCGGCCCTTCCGGCTGGCTGGTTTATTGCTGATAAATCTGGAGCCGGTGAGCGTGGGTCTCGCG
GTATCATTGCAGCACTGGGGCCAGATGGTAAGCCCTCCCGTATCGTAGTTATCTACACGACGGGGAGTCA
GGCAACTATGGATGAACGAAATAGACAGATCGCTGAGATAGGTGCCTCACTGATTAAGCATTGGTAACTG
TCAGACCAAGTTTACTCATATATACTTTAGATTGATTTAAAACTTCATTTTTAATTTAAAAGGATCTAGG
TGAAGATCCTTTTTGATAATCTCATGACCAAAATCCCTTAACGTGAGTTTTCGTTCCACTGAGCGTCAGA
CCCCGTAGAAAAGATCAAAGGATCTTCTTGAGATCCTTTTTTTCTGCGCGTAATCTGCTGCTTGCAAACA
AAAAAACCACCGCTACCAGCGGTGGTTTGTTTGCCGGATCAAGAGCTACCAACTCTTTTTCCGAAGGTAA
CTGGCTTCAGCAGAGCGCAGATACCAAATACTGTTCTTCTAGTGTAGCCGTAGTTAGGCCACCACTTCAA
GAACTCTGTAGCACCGCCTACATACCTCGCTCTGCTAATCCTGTTACCAGTGGCTGCTGCCAGTGGCGAT
AAGTCGTGTCTTACCGGGTTGGACTCAAGACGATAGTTACCGGATAAGGCGCAGCGGTCGGGCTGAACGG
GGGGTTCGTGCACACAGCCCAGCTTGGAGCGAACGACCTACACCGAACTGAGATACCTACAGCGTGAGCT
ATGAGAAAGCGCCACGCTTCCCGAAGGGAGAAAGGCGGACAGGTATCCGGTAAGCGGCAGGGTCGGAACA
GGAGAGCGCACGAGGGAGCTTCCAGGGGGAAACGCCTGGTATCTTTATAGTCCTGTCGGGTTTCGCCACC
TCTGACTTGAGCGTCGATTTTTGTGATGCTCGTCAGGGGGGCGGAGCCTATGGAAAAACGCCAGCAACGC
GGCCTTTTTACGGTTCCTGGCCTTTTGCTGGCCTTTTGCTCACATGTTCTTTCCTGCGTTATCCCCTGAT
TCTGTGGATAACCGTATTACCGCCTTTGAGTGAGCTGATACCGCTCGCCGCAGCCGAACGACCGAGCGCA
GCGAGTCAGTGAGCGAGGAAGCGGAAGAGCGCCCAATACGCAAACCGCCTCTCCCCGCGCGTTGGCCGAT
TCATTAATGCAGCTGGCACGACAGGTTTCCCGACTGGAAAGCGGGCAGTGAGCGCAACGCAATTAATGTG
AGTTAGCTCACTCATTAGGCACCCCAGGCTTTACACTTTATGCTTCCGGCTCGTATGTTGTGTGGAATTG
TGAGCGGATAACAATTTCACACAGGAAACAGCTATGACCATGATTACGCCAAGCGCGCAATTAACCCTCA
CTAAAGGGAACAAAAGCTGGAGCTGCAAGCTTAATGTAGTCTTATGCAATACTCTTGTAGTCTTGCAACA
TGGTAACGATGAGTTAGCAACATGCCTTACAAGGAGAGAAAAAGCACCGTGCATGCCGATTGGTGGAAGT
AAGGTGGTACGATCGTGCCTTATTAGGAAGGCAACAGACGGGTCTGACATGGATTGGACGAACCACTGAA
TTGCCGCATTGCAGAGATATTGTATTTAAGTGCCTAGCTCGATACATAAACGGGTCTCTCTGGTTAGACC
AGATCTGAGCCTGGGAGCTCTCTGGCTAACTAGGGAACCCACTGCTTAAGCCTCAATAAAGCTTGCCTTG
AGTGCTTCAAGTAGTGTGTGCCCGTCTGTTGTGTGACTCTGGTAACTAGAGATCCCTCAGACCCTTTTAG
TCAGTGTGGAAAATCTCTAGCAGTGGCGCCCGAACAGGGACTTGAAAGCGAAAGGGAAACCAGAGGAGCT
CTCTCGACGCAGGACTCGGCTTGCTGAAGCGCGCACGGCAAGAGGCGAGGGGCGGCGACTGGTGAGTACG
CCAAAAATTTTGACTAGCGGAGGCTAGAAGGAGAGAGATGGGTGCGAGAGCGTCAGTATTAAGCGGGGGA
GAATTAGATCGCGATGGGAAAAAATTCGGTTAAGGCCAGGGGGAAAGAAAAAATATAAATTAAAACATAT
AGTATGGGCAAGCAGGGAGCTAGAACGATTCGCAGTTAATCCTGGCCTGTTAGAAACATCAGAAGGCTGT
AGACAAATACTGGGACAGCTACAACCATCCCTTCAGACAGGATCAGAAGAACTTAGATCATTATATAATA
CAGTAGCAACCCTCTATTGTGTGCATCAAAGGATAGAGATAAAAGACACCAAGGAAGCTTTAGACAAGAT
AGAGGAAGAGCAAAACAAAAGTAAGACCACCGCACAGCAAGCGGCCGCTGATCTTCAGACCTGGAGGAGG
AGATATGAGGGACAATTGGAGAAGTGAATTATATAAATATAAAGTAGTAAAAATTGAACCATTAGGAGTA
GCACCCACCAAGGCAAAGAGAAGAGTGGTGCAGAGAGAAAAAAGAGCAGTGGGAATAGGAGCTTTGTTCC
TTGGGTTCTTGGGAGCAGCAGGAAGCACTATGGGCGCAGCGTCAATGACGCTGACGGTACAGGCCAGACA
ATTATTGTCTGGTATAGTGCAGCAGCAGAACAATTTGCTGAGGGCTATTGAGGCGCAACAGCATCTGTTG
CAACTCACAGTCTGGGGCATCAAGCAGCTCCAGGCAAGAATCCTGGCTGTGGAAAGATACCTAAAGGATC
AACAGCTCCTGGGGATTTGGGGTTGCTCTGGAAAACTCATTTGCACCACTGCTGTGCCTTGGAATGCTAG
TTGGAGTAATAAATCTCTGGAACAGATTTGGAATCACACGACCTGGATGGAGTGGGACAGAGAAATTAAC
AATTACACAAGCTTAATACACTCCTTAATTGAAGAATCGCAAAACCAGCAAGAAAAGAATGAACAAGAAT
TATTGGAATTAGATAAATGGGCAAGTTTGTGGAATTGGTTTAACATAACAAATTGGCTGTGGTATATAAA
ATTATTCATAATGATAGTAGGAGGCTTGGTAGGTTTAAGAATAGTTTTTGCTGTACTTTCTATAGTGAAT
AGAGTTAGGCAGGGATATTCACCATTATCGTTTCAGACCCACCTCCCAACCCCGAGGGGACCCAGAGAGG
GCCTATTTCCCATGATTCCTTCATATTTGCATATACGATACAAGGCTGTTAGAGAGATAATTAGAATTAA
TTTGACTGTAAACACAAAGATATTAGTACAAAATACGTGACGTAGAAAGTAATAATTTCTTGGGTAGTTT
GCAGTTTTAAAATTATGTTTTAAAATGGACTATCATATGCTTACCGTAACTTGAAAGTATTTCGATTTCT
TGGCTTTATATATCTTGTGGAAAGGACGAAACACCGGCTGGCCAGTATGACTAACAGTTTTAGAGCTAGA
AATAGCAAGTTAAAATAAGGCTAGTCCGTTATCAACTTGAAAAAGTGGCACCGAGTCGGTGCTTTTTTAA
GCTTGGCGTAACTAGATCTTGAGACAAATGGCAGTATTCATCCACAATTTTAAAAGAAAAGGGGGGATTG
GGGGGTACAGTGCAGGGGAAAGAATAGTAGACATAATAGCAACAGACATACAAACTAAAGAATTACAAAA
ACAAATTACAAAAATTCAAAATTTTCGGGTTTATTACAGGGACAGCAGAGATCCACTTTGGCGCCGGCTC
GAGGGGG
Features (pLannotate 1.2.2; 29 found; start..end, strand, type, name):
     14..80      +  CDS            small t antigen (fragment): SV40 (simian virus 40) small t antigen
    106..317     +  promoter       EF-1α core promoter: core promoter for human elongation factor EF-1α
    318..1256    +  intron         EF-1α intron A: intron upstream of the start codon of human EF-1α
   1278..1877    +  CDS            PuroR (fragment): puromycin N-acetyltransferase; pac from Streptomyces; confers resistance to puromycin
   1893..2481    +  misc_feature   WPRE: woodchuck hepatitis virus posttranscriptional regulatory element
   2532..2551    +  misc_feature   cPPT/CTS (fragment): central polypurine tract and central termination sequence of HIV-1
   2553..2786    +  LTR            3' LTR (ΔU3): self-inactivating 3' long terminal repeat (LTR) from HIV-1
   2864..2985    +  polyA_signal   SV40 poly(A) signal: SV40 polyadenylation signal
   3025..3160    +  rep_origin     SV40 ori: SV40 origin of replication
   3181..3199    -  promoter       T7 promoter: promoter for bacteriophage T7 RNA polymerase
   3207..3362    +  CDS            lacZα (fragment): LacZα fragment of β-galactosidase; lacZ fragment
   3367..3795    +  rep_origin     f1 ori (sequence partly withheld): f1 bacteriophage origin of replication; arrow indicates direction of (+) strand synthesis
   3848..3952    +  promoter       AmpR promoter: bla
   3953..4813    +  CDS            AmpR: β-lactamase; bla; confers resistance to ampicillin, carbenicillin, and related antibiotics
   4984..5572    +  rep_origin     ori: high-copy-number ColE1/pMB1/pBR322/pUC origin of replication
   5755..5847    +  CDS            lacI (fragment): lac repressor; lacI; The lac repressor binds to the lac operator to inhibit transcription in E. coli. This inhibition can be relieved by adding lactose or isopropyl-β-D-thiogalactopyranoside (IPTG).
   5860..5881    +  protein_bind   CAP binding site: CAP binding activates transcription in the presence of cAMP. E. coli catabolite activator protein
   5896..5926    +  promoter       lac promoter: promoter for the E. coli lac operon
   5934..5950    +  protein_bind   lac operator: The lac repressor binds to the lac operator to inhibit transcription in E. coli. This inhibition can be relieved by adding lactose or isopropyl-β-D-thiogalactopyranoside (IPTG). lac repressor encoded by lacI
   5995..6013    +  promoter       T3 promoter: promoter for bacteriophage T3 RNA polymerase
   6041..6267    +  promoter       RSV promoter: Rous sarcoma virus enhancer/promoter
   6268..6448    +  LTR            5' LTR (truncated): truncated 5' long terminal repeat (LTR) from HIV-1
   6495..6620    +  misc_feature   HIV-1 Ψ: packaging signal of human immunodeficiency virus type 1
   6604..6967    +  CDS            HIV-1 gag (fragment): gag protein from human immunodeficiency virus 1; gag
   7113..7346    +  misc_feature   RRE: The Rev response element (RRE) of HIV-1 allows for Rev-dependent mRNA export from the nucleus to the cytoplasm.
   7723..7749    +  CDS            Rev (fragment): human immunodeficiency virus 1 (HIV-1) Rev protein; rev; enhances nuclear export of unspliced and incompletely spliced viral mRNAs
   7753..7993    +  promoter       U6 promoter: RNA polymerase III promoter for human U6 snRNA
   8023..8098    +  misc_RNA       gRNA scaffold: guide RNA scaffold for the Streptococcus pyogenes CRISPR/Cas9 system
   8154..8271    +  misc_feature   cPPT/CTS: central polypurine tract and central termination sequence of HIV-1
