[The description below was written by a language model from this plasmid's Addgene catalogue record and pLannotate feature annotations shown in this document.]
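Description:
ADPGK gRNA (BRDN0001487160) is a third-generation lentiviral CRISPR guide plasmid built on the lentiGuide-Puro backbone, carrying a single guide RNA directed against human ADPGK (ADP-dependent glucokinase), designed against its RefSeq transcript. It is propagated in E. coli as a high-copy plasmid through a ColE1/pUC-type origin with ampicillin selection from the β-lactamase gene. The backbone also retains an f1 origin, an SV40 origin and poly(A) signal, and remnants of lac and T7/T3 promoter elements from its cloning-vector ancestry.

The viral genome is transcribed in packaging cells from an RSV promoter fused to a truncated HIV-1 5' LTR, which makes production Tat-independent. It contains the Ψ packaging signal with a partial gag sequence, the Rev response element for nuclear export of the full-length RNA, and a cPPT/CTS that aids nuclear import of the reverse-transcribed genome. A ΔU3 self-inactivating 3' LTR closes the genome, so the integrated provirus lacks LTR promoter activity. Within this frame, a human U6 RNA polymerase III promoter drives the ADPGK-specific spacer joined to the Streptococcus pyogenes Cas9 guide scaffold. A separate EF-1α core promoter with its intron A expresses puromycin N-acetyltransferase for selecting transduced mammalian cells, and a WPRE enhances expression of that transcript.

The plasmid does not encode Cas9, so it is meant to be used with a separate Cas9 lentiviral vector or in cells already expressing Cas9, typically to knock out ADPGK. The depositor comments link it to a human kinome guide library, whose guides come from work on sgRNA design rules that maximise on-target activity and minimise off-target effects.
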