Addgene plasmid #77997: ADPGK gRNA (BRDN0001487160)
Purpose: 3rd generation lentiviral gRNA plasmid targeting human ADPGK
Depositing lab: John Doench & David Root. Depositing organization: Broad Institute. Publication: Optimized sgRNA design to maximize activity and minimize off-target effects of CRISPR-Cas9. Doench JG, Fusi N, Sullender M, Hegde M, Vaimberg EW, Donovan KF, Smith I, Tothova Z, Wilen C, Orchard R, Virgin HW, Listgarten J, Root DE. Nat Biotechnol. 2016 Jan 18. doi: 10.1038/nbt.3437. PubMed 26780180.
Backbone
  Vector backbone: lentiGuide-Puro
  Backbone manufacturer: Zhang Lab (Addgene plasmid # 52963)
  Vector type: Mammalian Expression, Lentiviral, CRISPR
  Selectable markers: Puromycin
Growth in bacteria
  Bacterial resistance: Ampicillin, 100 μg/mL
  Growth temperature: 37°C
  Growth strain: DH5alpha
  Copy number: High Copy
Gene/Insert
  Gene/Insert name: ADPGK (alt names: ADPGK; NM_031284.4)
  gRNA/shRNA sequence: GCTGGCCAGTATGACTAACA
  Species: H. sapiens (human)
  Entrez Gene: ADPGK (a.k.a. 2610017G09Rik, ADP-GK)
  Promoter: hU6
  Cloning method: Unknown
  Sequencing primers: 5′ U6-F; 3′ pS2-R
Terms and licenses: Academic/Nonprofit Terms; Industry Terms: Not Available to Industry
Depositor comments: The gRNA was designed to target the following Genbank reference sequence(s): NM_031284.4. Note that this plasmid does NOT contain Cas9. It should be used in conjunction with lentiCas9-Blast (Addgene #52962) or otherwise with cell lines already expressing Cas9. Browse the full kinome gRNA library at http://www.addgene.org/pooled-library/broadgpp-human-kinome/ or visit http://www.broadinstitute.org/rnai/public/ for detailed protocols and information.
How to cite: ADPGK gRNA (BRDN0001487160) was a gift from John Doench & David Root (Addgene plasmid # 77997 ; http://n2t.net/addgene:77997 ; RRID:Addgene_77997)
