>Addgene plasmid #77997 | ADPGK gRNA (BRDN0001487160) | depositor partial sequence | sequence record 145456 | Target Sequence
GCTGGCCAGTATGACTAACA
