>Addgene plasmid #77997 | ADPGK gRNA (BRDN0001487160) | addgene partial sequence | sequence record 188801 | hU6-F
ACGTGACGTAGAAAGTAATAATTTCTTGGGTAGTTTGCAGTTTTAAAATTATGTTTTAAAATGGACTATC
ATATGCTTACCGTAACTTGAAAGTATTTCGATTTCTTGGCTTTATATATCTTGTGGAAAGGACGAAACAC
CGGCTGGCCAGTATGACTAACAGTTTTAGAGCTAGAAATAGCAAGTTAAAATAAGGCTAGTCCGTTATCA
ACTTGAAAAAGTGGCACCGAGTCGGTGCTTTTTTAAGCTTGGCGTAACTAGATCTTGAGACAAATGGCAG
TATTCATCCACAATTTTAAAAGAAAAGGGGGGATTGGGGGGTACAGTGCAGGGGAAAGAATAGTAGACAT
AATAGCAACAGACATACAAACTAAAGAATTACAAAAACAAATTACAAAAATTCAAAATTTTCGGGTTTAT
TACAGGGACAGCAGAGATCCACTTTGGCGCCGGCTCGAGGGGGCCCGGGTGCAAAGATGGATAAAGTTTT
AAACAGAGAGGAATCTTTGCAGCTAATGGACCTTCTAGGTCTTGAAAGGAGTGGGAATTGGCTCCGGTGC
CCGTCAGTGG
